Addgene plasmid #160005: pMTU-DO-HIS
Purpose: (Empty Backbone) Low-copy expression vector for K. marxianus, histidine selection
Depositing lab: John Morrissey. Depositing organization: University College Cork. Publication: Rational engineering of Kluyveromyces marxianus to create a chassis for the production of aromatic products. Rajkumar AS, Morrissey JP. Microb Cell Fact. 2020 Nov 11;19(1):207. doi: 10.1186/s12934-020-01461-7. PubMed 33176787.
Backbone
  Vector backbone: Constructed from MoClo Yeast Toolkit (Kit # 1000000061) and our own yeast origin, also available as Addgene plasmid 125059
  Backbone manufacturer: Partially Addgene
  Backbone size (bp): 3656
  Vector type: Yeast Expression ; Kluyveromyces marxianus
  Promoter: n/a
  Selectable markers: HIS3
Growth in bacteria
  Bacterial resistance: Kanamycin, 50 μg/mL
  Growth temperature: 37°C
  Growth strain: DH5alpha
  Copy number: High Copy
Gene/Insert
  Sequencing primers: 5′ tttgctggccttttgctc; 3′ gcagtttcatttgatgctcga
Terms and licenses: Academic/Nonprofit Terms; Industry Terms: Not Available to Industry
How to cite: pMTU-DO-HIS was a gift from John Morrissey (Addgene plasmid # 160005 ; http://n2t.net/addgene:160005 ; RRID:Addgene_160005)
