[The description below was written by a language model from this plasmid's Addgene catalogue record and pLannotate feature annotations shown in this document.]
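Description:
pMTU-DO-HIS is an empty-backbone shuttle vector for low-copy episomal expression in the yeast Kluyveromyces marxianus. According to the record, it was assembled from MoClo Yeast Toolkit parts combined with the depositing lab's own yeast replication origin. In E. coli it is maintained at high copy through a ColE1/pUC-type origin and selected with kanamycin via the aph(3')-Ia KanR gene. In yeast, selection relies on the S. cerevisiae HIS3 gene under its native promoter, which complements histidine auxotrophy in a suitable his3 host. The yeast origin responsible for low-copy maintenance is not picked up by the automated annotation. It may lie in the unannotated stretch between HIS3 and KanR, but the feature tables do not confirm this. The short "RSF ori" and lambda "cos" fragments are tiny partial matches and are unlikely to be functional elements.

No yeast promoter or gene of interest is present. In the cloning position, the plasmid carries a superfolder GFP coding sequence followed by the bacterial rrnB T1 and T7Te terminators. In MoClo Yeast Toolkit-style vectors, a cassette like this usually serves as a bacterial dropout marker. It is replaced by the incoming transcription unit during Golden Gate assembly, so correct clones appear as non-fluorescent colonies. The "DO" in the name fits this reading, though the record does not state it or annotate the flanking restriction sites or the GFP promoter.

The two sequence records (depositor and repository sequencing) show the same feature order and differ by a single nucleotide in length. At about 4.7 kb, both are longer than the listed backbone size, which may exclude the GFP cassette. The associated work concerns engineering K. marxianus as a chassis for producing aromatic compounds, where vectors like this would carry pathway genes.
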