Features (pLannotate 1.2.2; 8 found; start..end, strand, type, name):
    352..1065    +  CDS            superfolder GFP: GFP variant that folds robustly even when fused to poorly folded proteins (Pédelacq et al., 2006)
   1077..1148    +  terminator     rrnB T1 terminator: transcription terminator T1 from the E. coli rrnB gene
   1164..1191    +  terminator     T7Te terminator: phage T7 early transcription terminator
   1452..1639    +  promoter       HIS3 promoter: S. cerevisiae HIS3
   1640..2299    +  CDS            HIS3: HIS7_YEAST - Experimental evidence at protein level: Swiss-Prot protein existence level 1. From Saccharomyces cerevisiae (strain ATCC 204508 / S288c) (Baker's yeast).
   2721..2737    +  misc_feature   cos (fragment): lambda cos site; allows packaging into phage lambda particles
   2947..3762    -  CDS            KanR: aminoglycoside phosphotransferase; aph(3')-Ia; confers resistance to kanamycin in bacteria or G418 (Geneticin®) in eukaryotes
   3987..4575    +  rep_origin     ori: high-copy-number ColE1/pMB1/pBR322/pUC origin of replication
>Addgene plasmid #160005 | pMTU-DO-HIS | depositor full sequence | sequence record 309854 | pMTU-DO-HIS sequence 4682 bps
CCCTGGAATTCGCATCTAGACTGATGAGACGTGGTAGAGCCACAAACAGCCGGTACAAGCAACGATCTCC
AGGACCATCTGAATCATGCGCGGATGACACGAACTCACGACGGCGATCACAGACATTAACCCACAGTACA
GACACTGCGACAACGTGGCAATTCGTCGCAATACAACGTGAGACCGAAAGTGAAACGTGATTTCATGCGT
CATTTTGAACATTTTGTAAATCTTATTTAATAATGTGTGCGGCAATTCACATTTAATTTATGAATGTTTT
CTTAACATCGCGGCAACTCAAGAAACGGCAGGTTCGGATCTTAGCTACTAGAGAAAGAGGAGAAATACTA
GATGCGTAAAGGCGAAGAGCTGTTCACTGGTGTCGTCCCTATTCTGGTGGAACTGGATGGTGATGTCAAC
GGTCATAAGTTTTCCGTGCGTGGCGAGGGTGAAGGTGACGCAACTAATGGTAAACTGACGCTGAAGTTCA
TCTGTACTACTGGTAAACTGCCGGTTCCTTGGCCGACTCTGGTAACGACGCTGACTTATGGTGTTCAGTG
CTTTGCTCGTTATCCGGACCATATGAAGCAGCATGACTTCTTCAAGTCCGCCATGCCGGAAGGCTATGTG
CAGGAACGCACGATTTCCTTTAAGGATGACGGCACGTACAAAACGCGTGCGGAAGTGAAATTTGAAGGCG
ATACCCTGGTAAACCGCATTGAGCTGAAAGGCATTGACTTTAAAGAGGACGGCAATATCCTGGGCCATAA
GCTGGAATACAATTTTAACAGCCACAATGTTTACATCACCGCCGATAAACAAAAAAATGGCATTAAAGCG
AATTTTAAAATTCGCCACAACGTGGAGGATGGCAGCGTGCAGCTGGCTGATCACTACCAGCAAAACACTC
CAATCGGTGATGGTCCTGTTCTGCTGCCAGACAATCACTATCTGAGCACGCAAAGCGTTCTGTCTAAAGA
TCCGAACGAGAAACGCGATCATATGGTTCTGCTGGAGTTCGTAACCGCAGCGGGCATCACGCATGGTATG
GATGAACTGTACAAATGACCAGGCATCAAATAAAACGAAAGGCTCAGTCGAAAGACTGGGCCTTTCGTTT
TATCTGTTGTTTGTCGGTGAACGCTCTCTACTAGAGTCACACTGGCTCACCTTCGGGTGGGCCTTTCTGC
GTTTATAGGTCTCAGCTGGAAATCTGCTCGTCAGTGGTGCTCACACTGACGAATCATGTACAGATCATAC
CGATGACTGCCTGGCGACTCACAACTAAGCAAGACAGCCGGAACCAGCGCCGGCGAACACCACTGCATAT
ATGGCATATCACAACAGTCCACGTCTCAAGCAGTTACAGAGATGTTACGAACCACTAGTGCACTGCAGTA
CAAACACAGTCCTTTCCCGCAATTTTCTTTTTCTATTACTCTTGGCCTCCTCTAGTACACTCTATATTTT
TTTATGCCTCGGTAATGATTTTCATTTTTTTTTTTCCACCTAGCGGATGACTCTTTTTTTTTCTTAGCGA
TTGGCATTATCACATAATGAATTATACATTATATAAAGTAATGTGATTTCTTCGAAGAATATACTAAAAA
ATGAGCAGGCAAGATAAACGAAGGCAAAGATGACAGAGCAGAAAGCCCTAGTAAAGCGTATTACAAATGA
AACCAAGATTCAGATTGCGATCTCTTTAAAGGGTGGTCCCCTAGCGATAGAGCACTCGATCTTCCCAGAA
AAAGAGGCAGAAGCAGTAGCAGAACAGGCCACACAATCGCAAGTGATTAACGTCCACACAGGTATAGGGT
TTCTGGACCATATGATACATGCTCTGGCCAAGCATTCCGGCTGGTCGCTAATCGTTGAGTGCATTGGTGA
CTTACACATAGACGACCATCACACCACTGAGGACTGCGGGATTGCTCTCGGTCAAGCTTTTAAAGAGGCC
CTAGGGGCCGTGCGTGGAGTAAAAAGGTTTGGATCAGGATTTGCGCCTTTGGATGAGGCACTTTCCAGAG
CGGTGGTTGATCTTTCGAACAGGCCGTACGCAGTTGTCGAACTTGGTTTGCAAAGGGAGAAAGTAGGTGA
TCTCTCTTGCGAGATGATCCCGCATTTTCTTGAAAGCTTTGCAGAGGCTAGCAGAATTACCCTCCACGTT
GATTGTCTGCGAGGCAAGAATGATCATCACCGTAGTGAGAGTGCGTTCAAGGCTCTTGCGGTTGCCATAA
GAGAAGCCACCTCGCCCAATGGTACCAACGATGTTCCCTCCACCAAAGGTGTTCTTATGTAGTGACACCG
ATTATTTAAAGCTGCTGCATACGATATATATACATGTGTATATATGTATACCTATGAATGTCAGTAAGTA
TGTATACGAACAGTATGATACTGAAGATGACAAGGTAATGCATCATTCTATACGTGTCATTCTGAACGAG
GCGCGCTTTCCTTTTTTCTTTTTGCTTTTTCTTTTTTTTTCTCTTGAACTCGACGGATCATAGAGTTTCT
ACGCAAGACTTCTTGAAGTGAAAACCAACTTTCAGTCTTCAAACTAAAAATGAAAATCAGTGGGCTAAAT
TCAGCATAATACCTGTGGATATAATTACATACAAAAATATAATTAAAAATATACGTTAAAAATAATTTAT
TTTTGTAAAAACTATAAAATATATTTTACTTTCGGAACAACTTTTTAACTTATAATTTTGTTTTAAATAA
AAACATTGTATTTAAAAATAATAAATTATTAAATAAAATTTTAAAGTATGTTTATTTAAAATATAGAATA
CTATTAAAATTACTTTAAACTTTAAAATAAAAAAATAATAAATTATATAGTTTTAAAATTAATAAATTTT
ATACACGTGACCAGATCATAATAGTTTTCTTTCCTTGCCGAGCGGCCGCGTGTTACAACCAATTAACCAA
TTCTGATTAGAAAAACTCATCGAGCATCAAATGAAACTGCAATTTATTCATATCAGGATTATCAATACCA
TATTTTTGAAAAAGCCGTTTCTGTAATGAAGGAGAAAACTCACCGAGGCAGTTCCATAGGATGGCAAGAT
CCTGGTATCGGTCTGCGATTCCGACTCGTCCAACATCAATACAACCTATTAATTTCCCCTCGTCAAAAAT
AAGGTTATCAAGTGAGAAATCACCATGAGTGACGACTGAATCCGGTGAGAATGGCAAAAGCTTATGCATT
TCTTTCCAGACTTGTTCAACAGGCCAGCCATTACGCTCGTCATCAAAATCACTCGCATCAACCAAACCGT
TATTCATTCGTGATTGCGCCTGAGCGAGGCGAAATACGCGATCGCTGTTAAAAGGACAATTACAAACAGG
AATCGAATGCAACCGGCGCAGGAACACTGCCAGCGCATCAACAATATTTTCACCTGAATCAGGATATTCT
TCTAATACCTGGAATGCTGTTTTCCCGGGGATCGCAGTGGTGAGTAACCATGCATCATCAGGAGTACGGA
TAAAATGCTTGATGGTCGGAAGAGGCATAAATTCCGTCAGCCAGTTTAGTCTGACCATCTCATCTGTAAC
ATCATTGGCAACGCTACCTTTGCCATGTTTCAGAAACAACTCTGGCGCATCGGGCTTCCCATACAATCGA
TAGATTGTCGCACCTGATTGCCCGACATTATCGCGAGCCCATTTATACCCATATAAATCAGCATCCATGT
TGGAATTTAATCGCGGCCTGGAGCAAGACGTTTCCCGTTGAATATGGCTCATAACACCCCTTGTATTACT
GTTTATGTAAGCAGACAGTTTTATTGTTCATGATGATATATTTTTATCTTGTGCAATGTAACATCAGAGA
TTTTGAGACACAACGTGGCTTTGTTGAATAAATCGAACTTTTGCTGAGTTGAAGGATCAGTCATGACCAA
AATCCCTTAACGTGAGTTTTCGTTCCACTGAGCGTCAGACCCCGTAGAAAAGATCAAAGGATCTTCTTGA
GATCCTTTTTTTCTGCGCGTAATCTGCTGCTTGCAAACAAAAAAACCACCGCTACCAGCGGTGGTTTGTT
TGCCGGATCAAGAGCTACCAACTCTTTTTCCGAAGGTAACTGGCTTCAGCAGAGCGCAGATACCAAATAC
TGTTCTTCTAGTGTAGCCGTAGTTAGGCCACCACTTCAAGAACTCTGTAGCACCGCCTACATACCTCGCT
CTGCTAATCCTGTTACCAGTGGCTGCTGCCAGTGGCGATAAGTCGTGTCTTACCGGGTTGGACTCAAGAC
GATAGTTACCGGATAAGGCGCAGCGGTCGGGCTGAACGGGGGGTTCGTGCACACAGCCCAGCTTGGAGCG
AACGACCTACACCGAACTGAGATACCTACAGCGTGAGCTATGAGAAAGCGCCACGCTTCCCGAAGGGAGA
AAGGCGGACAGGTATCCGGTAAGCGGCAGGGTCGGAACAGGAGAGCGCACGAGGGAGCTTCCAGGGGGAA
ACGCCTGGTATCTTTATAGTCCTGTCGGGTTTCGCCACCTCTGACTTGAGCGTCGATTTTTGTGATGCTC
GTCAGGGGGGCGGAGCCTATGGAAAAACGCCAGCAACGCGGCCTTTTTACGGTTCCTGGCCTTTTGCTGG
CCTTTTGCTCACATGTTCTTTCCTGCGTTATCCCCTGATTCTGTGGATAACCGTGCGGCCGC
