Features (pLannotate 1.2.2; 9 found; start..end, strand, type, name):
      1..42      +  rep_origin     RSF ori (fragment): Plasmids containing the RSF 1030 origin of replication can be propagated in E. coli cells that contain additional plasmids with compatible origins.
    401..1114    +  CDS            superfolder GFP: GFP variant that folds robustly even when fused to poorly folded proteins (Pédelacq et al., 2006)
   1126..1197    +  terminator     rrnB T1 terminator: transcription terminator T1 from the E. coli rrnB gene
   1213..1240    +  terminator     T7Te terminator: phage T7 early transcription terminator
   1501..1688    +  promoter       HIS3 promoter: S. cerevisiae HIS3
   1689..2348    +  CDS            HIS3: HIS7_YEAST - Experimental evidence at protein level: Swiss-Prot protein existence level 1. From Saccharomyces cerevisiae (strain ATCC 204508 / S288c) (Baker's yeast).
   2770..2786    +  misc_feature   cos (fragment): lambda cos site; allows packaging into phage lambda particles
   2996..3811    -  CDS            KanR: aminoglycoside phosphotransferase; aph(3')-Ia; confers resistance to kanamycin in bacteria or G418 (Geneticin®) in eukaryotes
   4036..4624    +  rep_origin     ori: high-copy-number ColE1/pMB1/pBR322/pUC origin of replication
>Addgene plasmid #160005 | pMTU-DO-HIS | addgene full sequence | sequence record 317068 | Addgene NGS Result
ATGTTCTTTCCTGCGTTATCCCCTGATTCTGTGGATAACCGTGCGGCCGCCCCTGAATTCGCATCTAGAC
TGATGAGACGTGGTAGAGCCACAAACAGCCGGTACAAGCAACGATCTCCAGGACCATCTGAATCATGCGC
GGATGACACGAACTCACGACGGCGATCACAGACATTAACCCACAGTACAGACACTGCGACAACGTGGCAA
TTCGTCGCAATACAACGTGAGACCGAAAGTGAAACGTGATTTCATGCGTCATTTTGAACATTTTGTAAAT
CTTATTTAATAATGTGTGCGGCAATTCACATTTAATTTATGAATGTTTTCTTAACATCGCGGCAACTCAA
GAAACGGCAGGTTCGGATCTTAGCTACTAGAGAAAGAGGAGAAATACTAGATGCGTAAAGGCGAAGAGCT
GTTCACTGGTGTCGTCCCTATTCTGGTGGAACTGGATGGTGATGTCAACGGTCATAAGTTTTCCGTGCGT
GGCGAGGGTGAAGGTGACGCAACTAATGGTAAACTGACGCTGAAGTTCATCTGTACTACTGGTAAACTGC
CGGTTCCTTGGCCGACTCTGGTAACGACGCTGACTTATGGTGTTCAGTGCTTTGCTCGTTATCCGGACCA
TATGAAGCAGCATGACTTCTTCAAGTCCGCCATGCCGGAAGGCTATGTGCAGGAACGCACGATTTCCTTT
AAGGATGACGGCACGTACAAAACGCGTGCGGAAGTGAAATTTGAAGGCGATACCCTGGTAAACCGCATTG
AGCTGAAAGGCATTGACTTTAAAGAGGACGGCAATATCCTGGGCCATAAGCTGGAATACAATTTTAACAG
CCACAATGTTTACATCACCGCCGATAAACAAAAAAATGGCATTAAAGCGAATTTTAAAATTCGCCACAAC
GTGGAGGATGGCAGCGTGCAGCTGGCTGATCACTACCAGCAAAACACTCCAATCGGTGATGGTCCTGTTC
TGCTGCCAGACAATCACTATCTGAGCACGCAAAGCGTTCTGTCTAAAGATCCGAACGAGAAACGCGATCA
TATGGTTCTGCTGGAGTTCGTAACCGCAGCGGGCATCACGCATGGTATGGATGAACTGTACAAATGACCA
GGCATCAAATAAAACGAAAGGCTCAGTCGAAAGACTGGGCCTTTCGTTTTATCTGTTGTTTGTCGGTGAA
CGCTCTCTACTAGAGTCACACTGGCTCACCTTCGGGTGGGCCTTTCTGCGTTTATAGGTCTCAGCTGGAA
ATCTGCTCGTCAGTGGTGCTCACACTGACGAATCATGTACAGATCATACCGATGACTGCCTGGCGACTCA
CAACTAAGCAAGACAGCCGGAACCAGCGCCGGCGAACACCACTGCATATATGGCATATCACAACAGTCCA
CGTCTCAAGCAGTTACAGAGATGTTACGAACCACTAGTGCACTGCAGTACAAACACAGTCCTTTCCCGCA
ATTTTCTTTTTCTATTACTCTTGGCCTCCTCTAGTACACTCTATATTTTTTTATGCCTCGGTAATGATTT
TCATTTTTTTTTTTCCACCTAGCGGATGACTCTTTTTTTTTCTTAGCGATTGGCATTATCACATAATGAA
TTATACATTATATAAAGTAATGTGATTTCTTCGAAGAATATACTAAAAAATGAGCAGGCAAGATAAACGA
AGGCAAAGATGACAGAGCAGAAAGCCCTAGTAAAGCGTATTACAAATGAAACCAAGATTCAGATTGCGAT
CTCTTTAAAGGGTGGTCCCCTAGCGATAGAGCACTCGATCTTCCCAGAAAAAGAGGCAGAAGCAGTAGCA
GAACAGGCCACACAATCGCAAGTGATTAACGTCCACACAGGTATAGGGTTTCTGGACCATATGATACATG
CTCTGGCCAAGCATTCCGGCTGGTCGCTAATCGTTGAGTGCATTGGTGACTTACACATAGACGACCATCA
CACCACTGAGGACTGCGGGATTGCTCTCGGTCAAGCTTTTAAAGAGGCCCTAGGGGCCGTGCGTGGAGTA
AAAAGGTTTGGATCAGGATTTGCGCCTTTGGATGAGGCACTTTCCAGAGCGGTGGTTGATCTTTCGAACA
GGCCGTACGCAGTTGTCGAACTTGGTTTGCAAAGGGAGAAAGTAGGTGATCTCTCTTGCGAGATGATCCC
GCATTTTCTTGAAAGCTTTGCAGAGGCTAGCAGAATTACCCTCCACGTTGATTGTCTGCGAGGCAAGAAT
GATCATCACCGTAGTGAGAGTGCGTTCAAGGCTCTTGCGGTTGCCATAAGAGAAGCCACCTCGCCCAATG
GTACCAACGATGTTCCCTCCACCAAAGGTGTTCTTATGTAGTGACACCGATTATTTAAAGCTGCTGCATA
CGATATATATACATGTGTATATATGTATACCTATGAATGTCAGTAAGTATGTATACGAACAGTATGATAC
TGAAGATGACAAGGTAATGCATCATTCTATACGTGTCATTCTGAACGAGGCGCGCTTTCCTTTTTTCTTT
TTGCTTTTTCTTTTTTTTTCTCTTGAACTCGACGGATCATAGAGTTTCTACGCAAGACTTCTTGAAGTGA
AAACCAACTTTCAGTCTTCAAACTAAAAATGAAAATCAGTGGGCTAAATTCAGCATAATACCTGTGGATA
TAATTACATACAAAAATATAATTAAAAATATACGTTAAAAATAATTTATTTTTGTAAAAACTATAAAATA
TATTTTACTTTCGGAACAACTTTTTAACTTATAATTTTGTTTTAAATAAAAACATTGTATTTAAAAATAA
TAAATTATTAAATAAAATTTTAAAGTATGTTTATTTAAAATATAGAATACTATTAAAATTACTTTAAACT
TTAAAATAAAAAAATAATAAATTATATAGTTTTAAAATTAATAAATTTTATACACGTGACCAGATCATAA
TAGTTTTCTTTCCTTGCCGAGCGGCCGCGTGTTACAACCAATTAACCAATTCTGATTAGAAAAACTCATC
GAGCATCAAATGAAACTGCAATTTATTCATATCAGGATTATCAATACCATATTTTTGAAAAAGCCGTTTC
TGTAATGAAGGAGAAAACTCACCGAGGCAGTTCCATAGGATGGCAAGATCCTGGTATCGGTCTGCGATTC
CGACTCGTCCAACATCAATACAACCTATTAATTTCCCCTCGTCAAAAATAAGGTTATCAAGTGAGAAATC
ACCATGAGTGACGACTGAATCCGGTGAGAATGGCAAAAGCTTATGCATTTCTTTCCAGACTTGTTCAACA
GGCCAGCCATTACGCTCGTCATCAAAATCACTCGCATCAACCAAACCGTTATTCATTCGTGATTGCGCCT
GAGCGAGGCGAAATACGCGATCGCTGTTAAAAGGACAATTACAAACAGGAATCGAATGCAACCGGCGCAG
GAACACTGCCAGCGCATCAACAATATTTTCACCTGAATCAGGATATTCTTCTAATACCTGGAATGCTGTT
TTCCCGGGGATCGCAGTGGTGAGTAACCATGCATCATCAGGAGTACGGATAAAATGCTTGATGGTCGGAA
GAGGCATAAATTCCGTCAGCCAGTTTAGTCTGACCATCTCATCTGTAACATCATTGGCAACGCTACCTTT
GCCATGTTTCAGAAACAACTCTGGCGCATCGGGCTTCCCATACAATCGATAGATTGTCGCACCTGATTGC
CCGACATTATCGCGAGCCCATTTATACCCATATAAATCAGCATCCATGTTGGAATTTAATCGCGGCCTGG
AGCAAGACGTTTCCCGTTGAATATGGCTCATAACACCCCTTGTATTACTGTTTATGTAAGCAGACAGTTT
TATTGTTCATGATGATATATTTTTATCTTGTGCAATGTAACATCAGAGATTTTGAGACACAACGTGGCTT
TGTTGAATAAATCGAACTTTTGCTGAGTTGAAGGATCAGTCATGACCAAAATCCCTTAACGTGAGTTTTC
GTTCCACTGAGCGTCAGACCCCGTAGAAAAGATCAAAGGATCTTCTTGAGATCCTTTTTTTCTGCGCGTA
ATCTGCTGCTTGCAAACAAAAAAACCACCGCTACCAGCGGTGGTTTGTTTGCCGGATCAAGAGCTACCAA
CTCTTTTTCCGAAGGTAACTGGCTTCAGCAGAGCGCAGATACCAAATACTGTTCTTCTAGTGTAGCCGTA
GTTAGGCCACCACTTCAAGAACTCTGTAGCACCGCCTACATACCTCGCTCTGCTAATCCTGTTACCAGTG
GCTGCTGCCAGTGGCGATAAGTCGTGTCTTACCGGGTTGGACTCAAGACGATAGTTACCGGATAAGGCGC
AGCGGTCGGGCTGAACGGGGGGTTCGTGCACACAGCCCAGCTTGGAGCGAACGACCTACACCGAACTGAG
ATACCTACAGCGTGAGCTATGAGAAAGCGCCACGCTTCCCGAAGGGAGAAAGGCGGACAGGTATCCGGTA
AGCGGCAGGGTCGGAACAGGAGAGCGCACGAGGGAGCTTCCAGGGGGAAACGCCTGGTATCTTTATAGTC
CTGTCGGGTTTCGCCACCTCTGACTTGAGCGTCGATTTTTGTGATGCTCGTCAGGGGGGCGGAGCCTATG
GAAAAACGCCAGCAACGCGGCCTTTTTACGGTTCCTGGCCTTTTGCTGGCCTTTTGCTCAC
